Addgene plasmid #12200: pGEX-Rac1
Depositing lab: Jonathan Chernoff. Depositing organization: Institute for Cancer Research d/b/a the Research Institute of Fox Chase Cancer Center. Publication: Identification of a mouse p21Cdc42/Rac activated kinase. Bagrodia S, Taylor SJ, Creasy CL, Chernoff J, Cerione RA. J Biol Chem. 1995 Sep 29. 270(39):22731-7. 10.1074/jbc.270.39.22731 PubMed 7559398.
Backbone
  Vector backbone: pGEX-2T
  Backbone manufacturer: Amersham
  Backbone size w/o insert (bp): 4900
  Vector type: Bacterial Expression
Growth in bacteria
  Bacterial resistance: Ampicillin, 100 μg/mL
  Growth temperature: 37°C
  Growth strain: DH5alpha
  Copy number: High Copy
Gene/Insert
  Gene/Insert name: Rac1
  Species: H. sapiens (human)
  Mutation: Starting methionine (M1) removed; F78S compared to GenBank reference sequence NP_008839.2
  Entrez Gene: RAC1 (a.k.a. MIG5, MRD48, Rac-1, TC-25, p21-Rac1)
  Tag / fusion protein: GST (N terminal on backbone)
  Cloning method: Restriction Enzyme
  Sequencing primers: 5′ pGEX-5'
Resource information
  A portion of this plasmid was derived from a plasmid made by: Richard Cerione (Hart, et al: PMID 8276860)
Terms and licenses: Academic/Nonprofit Terms; Industry Terms: Not Available to Industry
How to cite: pGEX-Rac1 was a gift from Jonathan Chernoff (Addgene plasmid # 12200 ; http://n2t.net/addgene:12200 ; RRID:Addgene_12200)
