[The description below was written by a language model from this plasmid's Addgene catalogue record and pLannotate feature annotations shown in this document.]
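Description:
pGEX-Rac1 is a bacterial expression plasmid built on the pGEX-2T backbone for producing human Rac1, a Rho-family small GTPase, as a glutathione S-transferase fusion protein in E. coli. The sequenced record is about 5.5 kb. It replicates from a ColE1/pMB1-type origin, is listed as high copy, and is selected through the β-lactamase (AmpR) gene with its own promoter, conferring ampicillin resistance. Short remnants of the pBR322 bom and rop regions, a lacZα segment with its lac promoter and operator, and a fragment of an E. coli gene spanning the sequence origin are backbone carry-overs rather than functional payload.

The expression cassette consists of the hybrid tac promoter followed by a lac operator, driving the Schistosoma japonicum GST coding sequence with the Rac1 coding sequence placed downstream, so that GST sits at the N terminus of the fusion. The plasmid also carries lacI under its own promoter, supplying lac repressor that keeps the tac promoter off until it is relieved by IPTG, which gives inducible expression independent of the host's repressor level. The Rac1 insert lacks its initiating methionine, as expected for a fusion partner, and the record notes an F78S substitution relative to the reference protein sequence, which users should keep in mind.

The GST tag allows affinity capture of the fusion on glutathione resin. Constructs of this type are typically used to make recombinant GTPase for nucleotide loading, binding and pull-down assays. This fits the associated publication, which identified a Cdc42/Rac-activated kinase, although the record does not spell out a specific application.
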