Features (pLannotate 1.2.2; 17 found; start..end, strand, type, name):
    183..211     +  promoter       tac promoter: strong E. coli promoter; hybrid between the trp and lac UV5 promoters
    219..235     +  protein_bind   lac operator: The lac repressor binds to the lac operator to inhibit transcription in E. coli. This inhibition can be relieved by adding lactose or isopropyl-β-D-thiogalactopyranoside (IPTG). lac repressor encoded by lacI
    258..911     +  CDS            GST26_SCHJA: Experimental evidence at protein level: Swiss-Prot protein existence level 1. GST isoenzymes appear to play a central role in the parasite detoxification system. Other functions are also suspected including a role in increasing the solubility of haematin in the parasite gut. From Schistosoma japonicum (Blood fluke).
    938..1514    +  CDS            Rac1 (fragment): human Rac family small GTPase 1
   1540..1579    +  CDS            rop (fragment): Rop protein, which maintains plasmids at low copy number; rop
   1681..1721    +  misc_feature   bom (fragment): basis of mobility region from pBR322
   1826..1930    +  promoter       AmpR promoter: bla
   1931..2791    +  CDS            AmpR: β-lactamase; bla; confers resistance to ampicillin, carbenicillin, and related antibiotics
   2962..3550    +  rep_origin     ori: high-copy-number ColE1/pMB1/pBR322/pUC origin of replication
   3736..3787    -  misc_feature   bom (fragment): basis of mobility region from pBR322
   3794..3871    +  promoter       lacI promoter: lacI
   3872..4954    +  CDS            lacI: lac repressor; lacI; The lac repressor binds to the lac operator to inhibit transcription in E. coli. This inhibition can be relieved by adding lactose or isopropyl-β-D-thiogalactopyranoside (IPTG).
   4967..4988    +  protein_bind   CAP binding site: CAP binding activates transcription in the presence of cAMP. E. coli catabolite activator protein
   5003..5033    +  promoter       lac promoter: promoter for the E. coli lac operon
   5041..5057    +  protein_bind   lac operator: The lac repressor binds to the lac operator to inhibit transcription in E. coli. This inhibition can be relieved by adding lactose or isopropyl-β-D-thiogalactopyranoside (IPTG). lac repressor encoded by lacI
   5077..5250    +  CDS            lacZα: LacZα fragment of β-galactosidase; lacZ fragment
   5514..107     -  CDS            yciV (fragment) (across the origin): RNAAM_ECOLI - Also known as trpH From Escherichia coli (strain K12).
>Addgene plasmid #12200 | pGEX-Rac1 | addgene full sequence | sequence record 384918 | Addgene NGS Result
AGCTTATCGACTGCACGGTGCACCAATGCTTCTGGCGTCAGGCAGCCATCGGAAGCTGTGGTATGGCTGT
GCAGGTCGTAAATCACTGCATAATTCGTGTCGCTCAAGGCGCACTCCCGTTCTGGATAATGTTTTTTGCG
CCGACATCATAACGGTTCTGGCAAATATTCTGAAATGAGCTGTTGACAATTAATCATCGGCTCGTATAAT
GTGTGGAATTGTGAGCGGATAACAATTTCACACAGGAAACAGTATTCATGTCCCCTATACTAGGTTATTG
GAAAATTAAGGGCCTTGTGCAACCCACTCGACTTCTTTTGGAATATCTTGAAGAAAAATATGAAGAGCAT
TTGTATGAGCGCGATGAAGGTGATAAATGGCGAAACAAAAAGTTTGAATTGGGTTTGGAGTTTCCCAATC
TTCCTTATTATATTGATGGTGATGTTAAATTAACACAGTCTATGGCCATCATACGTTATATAGCTGACAA
GCACAACATGTTGGGTGGTTGTCCAAAAGAGCGTGCAGAGATTTCAATGCTTGAAGGAGCGGTTTTGGAT
ATTAGATACGGTGTTTCGAGAATTGCATATAGTAAAGACTTTGAAACTCTCAAAGTTGATTTTCTTAGCA
AGCTACCTGAAATGCTGAAAATGTTCGAAGATCGTTTATGTCATAAAACATATTTAAATGGTGATCATGT
AACCCATCCTGACTTCATGTTGTATGACGCTCTTGATGTTGTTTTATACATGGACCCAATGTGCCTGGAT
GCGTTCCCAAAATTAGTTTGTTTTAAAAAACGTATTGAAGCTATCCCACAAATTGATAAGTACTTGAAAT
CCAGCAAGTATATAGCATGGCCTTTGCAGGGCTGGCAAGCCACGTTTGGTGGTGGCGACCATCCTCCAAA
ATCGGATCTGGTTCCGCGTGGATCCCCGCAGGCCATCAAGTGTGTGGTGGTGGGAGACGGAGCTGTAGGT
AAAACTTGCCTACTGATCAGTTACACAACCAATGCATTTCCTGGAGAATATATCCCTACTGTCTTTGACA
ATTATTCTGCCAATGTTATGGTAGATGGAAAACCGGTGAATCTGGGCTTATGGGATACAGCTGGACAAGA
AGATTATGACAGATTACGCCCCCTATCCTATCCGCAAACAGATGTGTCCTTAATTTGCTTTTCCCTTGTG
AGTCCTGCATCATTTGAAAATGTCCGTGCAAAGTGGTATCCTGAGGTGCGGCACCACTGTCCCAACACTC
CCATCATCCTAGTGGGAACTAAACTTGATCTTAGGGATGATAAAGACACGATCGAGAAACTGAAGGAGAA
GAAGCTGACTCCCATCACCTATCCGCAGGGTCTAGCCATGGCTAAGGAGATTGGTGCCGTAAAATACCTG
GAGTGCTCGGCGCTCACACAGCGAGGCCTCAAGACAGTGTTTGACGAAGCGATCCGAGCAGTCCTCTGCC
CGCCTCCCGTGAAGAAGAGGAAGAGAAAATGCCTGCTGTTGTAAGAATTCATCGTGACTGACTGACGATC
TGCCTCGCGCGTTTCGGTGATGACGGTGAAAACCTCTGACACATGCAGCTCCCGGAGACGGTCACAGCTT
GTCTGTAAGCGGATGCCGGGAGCAGACAAGCCCGTCAGGGCGCGTCAGCGGGTGTTGGCGGGTGTCGGGG
CGCAGCCATGACCCAGTCACGTAGCGATAGCGGAGTGTATAATTCTTGAAGACGAAAGGGCCTCGTGATA
CGCCTATTTTTATAGGTTAATGTCATGATAATAATGGTTTCTTAGACGTCAGGTGGCACTTTTCGGGGAA
ATGTGCGCGGAACCCCTATTTGTTTATTTTTCTAAATACATTCAAATATGTATCCGCTCATGAGACAATA
ACCCTGATAAATGCTTCAATAATATTGAAAAAGGAAGAGTATGAGTATTCAACATTTCCGTGTCGCCCTT
ATTCCCTTTTTTGCGGCATTTTGCCTTCCTGTTTTTGCTCACCCAGAAACGCTGGTGAAAGTAAAAGATG
CTGAAGATCAGTTGGGTGCACGAGTGGGTTACATCGAACTGGATCTCAACAGCGGTAAGATCCTTGAGAG
TTTTCGCCCCGAAGAACGTTTTCCAATGATGAGCACTTTTAAAGTTCTGCTATGTGGCGCGGTATTATCC
CGTGTTGACGCCGGGCAAGAGCAACTCGGTCGCCGCATACACTATTCTCAGAATGACTTGGTTGAGTACT
CACCAGTCACAGAAAAGCATCTTACGGATGGCATGACAGTAAGAGAATTATGCAGTGCTGCCATAACCAT
GAGTGATAACACTGCGGCCAACTTACTTCTGACAACGATCGGAGGACCGAAGGAGCTAACCGCTTTTTTG
CACAACATGGGGGATCATGTAACTCGCCTTGATCGTTGGGAACCGGAGCTGAATGAAGCCATACCAAACG
ACGAGCGTGACACCACGATGCCTGCAGCAATGGCAACAACGTTGCGCAAACTATTAACTGGCGAACTACT
TACTCTAGCTTCCCGGCAACAATTAATAGACTGGATGGAGGCGGATAAAGTTGCAGGACCACTTCTGCGC
TCGGCCCTTCCGGCTGGCTGGTTTATTGCTGATAAATCTGGAGCCGGTGAGCGTGGGTCTCGCGGTATCA
TTGCAGCACTGGGGCCAGATGGTAAGCCCTCCCGTATCGTAGTTATCTACACGACGGGGAGTCAGGCAAC
TATGGATGAACGAAATAGACAGATCGCTGAGATAGGTGCCTCACTGATTAAGCATTGGTAACTGTCAGAC
CAAGTTTACTCATATATACTTTAGATTGATTTAAAACTTCATTTTTAATTTAAAAGGATCTAGGTGAAGA
TCCTTTTTGATAATCTCATGACCAAAATCCCTTAACGTGAGTTTTCGTTCCACTGAGCGTCAGACCCCGT
AGAAAAGATCAAAGGATCTTCTTGAGATCCTTTTTTTCTGCGCGTAATCTGCTGCTTGCAAACAAAAAAA
CCACCGCTACCAGCGGTGGTTTGTTTGCCGGATCAAGAGCTACCAACTCTTTTTCCGAAGGTAACTGGCT
TCAGCAGAGCGCAGATACCAAATACTGTCCTTCTAGTGTAGCCGTAGTTAGGCCACCACTTCAAGAACTC
TGTAGCACCGCCTACATACCTCGCTCTGCTAATCCTGTTACCAGTGGCTGCTGCCAGTGGCGATAAGTCG
TGTCTTACCGGGTTGGACTCAAGACGATAGTTACCGGATAAGGCGCAGCGGTCGGGCTGAACGGGGGGTT
CGTGCACACAGCCCAGCTTGGAGCGAACGACCTACACCGAACTGAGATACCTACAGCGTGAGCTATGAGA
AAGCGCCACGCTTCCCGAAGGGAGAAAGGCGGACAGGTATCCGGTAAGCGGCAGGGTCGGAACAGGAGAG
CGCACGAGGGAGCTTCCAGGGGGAAACGCCTGGTATCTTTATAGTCCTGTCGGGTTTCGCCACCTCTGAC
TTGAGCGTCGATTTTTGTGATGCTCGTCAGGGGGGCGGAGCCTATGGAAAAACGCCAGCAACGCGGCCTT
TTTACGGTTCCTGGCCTTTTGCTGGCCTTTTGCTCACATGTTCTTTCCTGCGTTATCCCCTGATTCTGTG
GATAACCGTATTACCGCCTTTGAGTGAGCTGATACCGCTCGCCGCAGCCGAACGACCGAGCGCAGCGAGT
CAGTGAGCGAGGAAGCGGAAGAGCGCCTGATGCGGTATTTTCTCCTTACGCATCTGTGCGGTATTTCACA
CCGCATAAATTCCGACACCATCGAATGGCGCAAAACCTTTCGCGGTATGGCATGATAGCGCCCGGAAGAG
AGTCAATTCAGGGTGGTGAATGTGAAACCAGTAACGTTATACGATGTCGCAGAGTATGCCGGTGTCTCTT
ATCAGACCGTTTCCCGCGTGGTGAACCAGGCCAGCCACGTTTCTGCGAAAACGCGGGAAAAAGTGGAAGC
GGCGATGGCGGAGCTGAATTACATTCCCAACCGCGTGGCACAACAACTGGCGGGCAAACAGTCGTTGCTG
ATTGGCGTTGCCACCTCCAGTCTGGCCCTGCACGCGCCGTCGCAAATTGTCGCGGCGATTAAATCTCGCG
CCGATCAACTGGGTGCCAGCGTGGTGGTGTCGATGGTAGAACGAAGCGGCGTCGAAGCCTGTAAAGCGGC
GGTGCACAATCTTCTCGCGCAACGCGTCAGTGGGCTGATCATTAACTATCCGCTGGATGACCAGGATGCC
ATTGCTGTGGAAGCTGCCTGCACTAATGTTCCGGCGTTATTTCTTGATGTCTCTGACCAGACACCCATCA
ACAGTATTATTTTCTCCCATGAAGACGGTACGCGACTGGGCGTGGAGCATCTGGTCGCATTGGGTCACCA
GCAAATCGCGCTGTTAGCGGGCCCATTAAGTTCTGTCTCGGCGCGTCTGCGTCTGGCTGGCTGGCATAAA
TATCTCACTCGCAATCAAATTCAGCCGATAGCGGAACGGGAAGGCGACTGGAGTGCCATGTCCGGTTTTC
AACAAACCATGCAAATGCTGAATGAGGGCATCGTTCCCACTGCGATGCTGGTTGCCAACGATCAGATGGC
GCTGGGCGCAATGCGCGCCATTACCGAGTCCGGGCTGCGCGTTGGTGCGGATATCTCGGTAGTGGGATAC
GACGATACCGAAGACAGCTCATGTTATATCCCGCCGTTAACCACCATCAAACAGGATTTTCGCCTGCTGG
GGCAAACCAGCGTGGACCGCTTGCTGCAACTCTCTCAGGGCCAGGCGGTGAAGGGCAATCAGCTGTTGCC
CGTCTCACTGGTGAAAAGAAAAACCACCCTGGCGCCCAATACGCAAACCGCCTCTCCCCGCGCGTTGGCC
GATTCATTAATGCAGCTGGCACGACAGGTTTCCCGACTGGAAAGCGGGCAGTGAGCGCAACGCAATTAAT
GTAAGTTAGCTCACTCATTAGGCACCCCAGGCTTTACACTTTATGCTTCCGGCTCGTATGTTGTGTGGAA
TTGTGAGCGGATAACAATTTCACACAGGAAACAGCTATGACCATGATTACGGATTCACTGGCCGTCGTTT
TACAACGTCGTGACTGGGAAAACCCTGGCGTTACCCAACTTAATCGCCTTGCAGCACATCCCCCTTTCGC
CAGCTGGCGTAATAGCGAAGAGGCCCGCACCGATCGCCCTTCCCAACAGTTGCGCAGCCTGAATGGCGAA
TGGCGCTTTGCCTGGTTTCCGGCACCAGAAGCGGTGCCGGAAAGCTGGCTGGAGTGCGATCTTCCTGAGG
CCGATACTGTCGTCGTCCCCTCAAACTGGCAGATGCACGGTTACGATGCGCCCATCTACACCAACGTGAC
CTATCCCATTACGGTCAATCCGCCGTTTGTTCCCACGGAGAATCCGACGGGTTGTTACTCGCTCACATTT
AATGTTGATGAAAGCTGGCTACAGGAAGGCCAGACGCGAATTATTTTTGATGGCGTTGGAATT
