>Addgene plasmid #12200 | pGEX-Rac1 | addgene partial sequence | sequence record 18833 | 12200 with pGEX5'
CGGATCTGGTTCCGCGTGGATCCCCGCAGGCCATCAAGTGTGTGGTGGTGGGAGACGGAGCTGTAGGTAA
AACTTGCCTACTGATCAGTTACACAACCAATGCATTTCCTGGAGAATATATCCCTACTGTCTTTGACAAT
TATTCTGCCAATGTTATGGTAGATGGAAAACCGGTGAATCTGGGCTTATGGGATACAGCTGGACAAGAAG
ATTATGACAGATTACGCCCCCTATCCTATCCGCAAACAGATGTGTCCTTAATTTGCTTTTCCCTTGTGAG
TCCTGCATCATTTGAAAATGTCCGTGCAAAGTGGTATCCTGAGGTGCGGCACCACTGTCCCAACACTCCC
ATCATCCTAGTGGGAACTAAACTTGATCTTAGGGATGATAAAGACACGATCGAGAAACTGAAGGAGAAGA
AGCTGACTCCCATCACCTATCCGCAGGGTCTAGCCATGGCTAAGGAGATTGGTGCCGTAAAATACCTGGA
GTGCTCGGCGCTCACACAGCGAGGCCTCAAGACAGTGTTTGACGAAGCGATCCGAGCAGTCCTCTGCCCG
CCTCCCGTGAAGAAGAGGAAGAGAAAATGCCTGCTGTTGTAAGAATTCATCGTGACTGACTGACGATCTG
CCTCGCGCGTTTCGGTGATGACGGTGAAAACCTCTGACACATGCAGCTCCCGGAGACGGTCACAGCTTGT
CTGTAAGCGGATGCCGGGAGCAGACAAGCCCGTCAGGGCGCGTCAGCGGGTGTTGGCGGGTGTCGGGGCG
CAGCCATGACCCAGTCACGT
